>Addgene plasmid #117507 | LBJJ433 | addgene full sequence | sequence record 226816 | Addgene NGS Result
GTGGCTCTTCAGTGGACGAAAGGGCCTCGTGATACGCCTATTTTTATAGGTTAATGTCATGATAATAATG
GTTTCTTAGACGTCAGGTGGCACTTTTCGGGGAAATGTGCGCGGAACCCCTATTTGTTTATTTTTCTAAA
TACATTCAAATATGTATCCGCTCATGAGACAATAACCCTGATAAATGCTTCAATAATATTGAAAAAGGAA
GAGTATGCGCTCACGCAACTGGTCCAGAACCTTGACCGAACGCAGCGGTGGTAACGGCGCAGTGGCGGTT
TTCATGGCTTGTTATGACTGTTTTTTTTTGGGGTACAGTCTATGCCTCGGGCATCCAAGCAGCAAGCGCG
TTACGCCGTGGGTCGATGTTTGATGTTATGGAGCAGCAACGATGTTACGCAGCAGGGCAGTCGCCCTAAA
ACAAAGTTAAACATCATGAGGGAAGCGGTGATCGCCGAAGTATCGACTCAACTATCAGAGGTAGTTGGCG
TCATCGAGCGCCATCTCGAACCGACGTTGCTGGCCGTACATTTGTACGGCTCCGCAGTGGATGGCGGCCT
GAAGCCACACAGCGATATTGATTTGCTGGTTACGGTGACCGTAAGGCTTGATGAAACAACGCGGCGAGCT
TTGATCAACGACCTTTTGGAAACTTCGGCTTCCCCTGGAGAGAGCGAGATTCTCCGCGCTGTAGAAGTCA
CCATTGTTGTGCACGACGACATCATTCCGTGGCGTTATCCAGCTAAGCGCGAACTGCAATTTGGAGAATG
GCAGCGCAATGACATTCTTGCAGGTATCTTCGAGCCAGCCACGATCGACATTGATCTGGCTATCTTGCTG
ACAAAAGCAAGAGAACATAGCGTTGCCTTGGTAGGTCCAGCGGCGGAGGAACTCTTTGATCCGGTTCCTG
AACAGGATCTATTTGAGGCGCTAAATGAAACCTTAACGCTATGGAACTCGCCGCCCGACTGGGCTGGCGA
TGAGCGAAATGTAGTGCTTACGTTGTCCCGCATTTGGTACAGCGCAGTAACCGGCAAAATCGCGCCGAAG
GATGTCGCTGCCGACTGGGCAATGGAGCGCCTGCCGGCCCAGTATCAGCCCGTCATACTTGAAGCTAGAC
AGGCTTATCTTGGACAAGAAGAAGATCGCTTGGCCTCGCGCGCAGATCAGTTGGAAGAATTTGTCCATTA
CGTAAAAGGCGAGATCACCAAGGTAGTCGGCAAATAACTGTCAGACCAAGTTTACTCATATATACTTTAG
ATTGATTTAAAACTTCATTTTTAATTTAAAAGGATCTAGGTGAAGATCCTTTTTGATAATCTCATGACCA
AAATCCCTTAACGTGAGTTTTCGTTCCACTGAGCGTCAGACCCCGTAGAAAAGATCAAAGGATCTTCTTG
AGATCCTTTTTTTCTGCGCGTAATCTGCTGCTTGCAAACAAAAAAACCACCGCTACCAGCGGTGGTTTGT
TTGCCGGATCAAGAGCTACCAACTCTTTTTCCGAAGGTAACTGGCTTCAGCAGAGCGCAGATACCAAATA
CTGTTCTTCTAGTGTAGCCGTAGTTAGGCCACCACTTCAAGAACTCTGTAGCACCGCCTACATACCTCGC
TCTGCTAATCCTGTTACCAGTGGCTGCTGCCAGTGGCGATAAGTCGTGTCTTACCGGGTTGGACTCAAGA
CGATAGTTACCGGATAAGGCGCAGCGGTCGGGCTGAACGGGGGGTTCGTGCACACAGCCCAGCTTGGAGC
GAACGACCTACACCGAACTGAGATACCTACAGCGTGAGCTATGAGAAAGCGCCACGCTTCCCGAAGGGAG
AAAGGCGGACAGGTATCCGGTAAGCGGCAGGGTCGGAACAGGAGAGCGCACGAGGGAGCTTCCAGGGGGA
AACGCCTGGTATCTTTATAGTCCTGTCGGGTTTCGCCACCTCTGACTTGAGCGTCGATTTTTGTGATGCT
CGTCAGGGGGGCGGAGCCTATGGAAAAACGCCAGCAACGCGGCCTTTTTACGGTTCCTGGCCTTTTGCTG
GCCTTTTGCTCACATGTTCTTTCCTGCGTTATCCCCTGATTCTGTGGATAACCGTATTACCGCCTTTGAG
TGAGCTGATACCGCTCGCCGCAGCCGAACGACCGAGCGCAGCGAGTCAGTGAGCGAGGAAGCGGAAGAGC
GCCCAATACGCAAACCGCCTCTCCCCGCGCGTTGGCCGATTCATTAATCACTCTGTGGTCTCAGGAGACT
TTGATAAATGTTCCTCGCTGACGTAAGGAGACATTAGTAATGGTTATAATATATAGCTTTCTATGAATGT
ATGGTGAGAAAATGTCTGTTCACTGATTTTGAGTTTGGAATAAAAGCATTTGCGTTTGGTTTATCATTGC
GTTTATACAAGGACAGAGATCCACTGAGCTGGAATAGCTTAAAACCATTATCAGAACAAAATAAACCATT
TTTTGTTAAGAATCAGAGCATAGTAAACAACAGAAACAACCTAAGAGAGGTAACTTGTCCAAGAAGATAG
CTAATTATATCTATTTTATAAAAGTTATCATAGTTTGTAAGTCACAAAAGATGCAAATAACAGAGAAACT
AGGAGACTTGAGAATATACATTCTTGTATATTTGTATTCGAGATTGTGAAAATTTGACCATAAGTTTAAA
TTCTTAAAAAGATATATCTGATCTAGATGATGGTTATAGACTGTAATTTTACCACATGTTTAATGATGGA
TAGTGACACACATGACACATCGACAACACTATAGCATCTTATTTAGATTACAACATGAAATTTTTCTGTA
ATACATGTCTTTGTACATAATTTAAAAGTAATTCCTAAGAAATATATTTATACAAGGAGTTTAAAGAAAA
CATAGCATAAAGTTCAATGAGTAGTAAAAACCATATACAGTATATAGCATAAAGTTCAATGAGTTTATTA
CAAAAGCATTGGTTCACTTTCTGTAACACGACGTTAAACCTTCGTCTCCAATAGGAGCGCTACTGATTCA
ACATGCCAATATATACTAAATACGTTTCTACAGTCAAATGCTTTAACGTTTCATGATTAAGTGACTATTT
ACCGTCAATCCTTTCCCATTCCTCCCACTAATCCAACTTTTTAATTACTCTTAAATCACCACTAAGCTTC
GAATCCATCCAAAACCACAATATAAAAACAGAACTCTCGTAACTCAATCATCGCAAAACAAAACAAAACA
AAACAAAAACCCCAAAAAGAAAGAATAATGTGAGACCACGAA
Features (pLannotate 1.2.2; 7 found; start..end, strand, type, name):
    110..214     +  promoter       AmpR promoter: bla
    205..285     -  CDS            int (fragment): INT2_ECOLX - Protein inferred from homology: Swiss-Prot protein existence level 3. Putative integrase believed to be involved in the insertion of antibiotic resistance genes into plasmids and transposons. From Escherichia coli.
    373..429     +  CDS            GmR (fragment): gentamycin acetyltransferase; aacC1; confers resistance to gentamycin
    436..1224    +  CDS            aadA: S3AD_ECOLX - Experimental evidence at protein level: Swiss-Prot protein existence level 1. Mediates bacterial resistance to the antibiotics streptomycin and spectinomycin. From Escherichia coli.
   1398..1986    +  rep_origin     ori: high-copy-number ColE1/pMB1/pBR322/pUC origin of replication
   2169..2218    +  CDS            lacI (fragment): lac repressor; lacI; The lac repressor binds to the lac operator to inhibit transcription in E. coli. This inhibition can be relieved by adding lactose or isopropyl-β-D-thiogalactopyranoside (IPTG).
   3204..3227    +  misc_feature   pause site (fragment): RNA polymerase II transcriptional pause signal from the human α2 globin gene
