[The description below was written by a language model from this plasmid's Addgene catalogue record and pLannotate feature annotations shown in this document.]
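Description:
LBJJ433 is a Golden Gate (MoClo-style) Level 0 part plasmid carrying the promoter of the Arabidopsis thaliana egg cell-specific gene EC1.2 (locus AT2G21740). It is built on the small pICH41295 acceptor backbone, giving a total size of about 3.26 kb, of which roughly 1 kb is the insert. Although catalogued as a plant expression vector, it is not itself a binary or expression vector. It is an E. coli-propagated storage module from which the promoter is released for assembly into higher-level constructs. The feature table shows a high-copy ColE1/pUC-type origin of replication and an aadA gene, preceded by a bla-type promoter, conferring spectinomycin/streptomycin resistance, which matches the catalogue's spectinomycin selection. The short integrase, gentamicin acetyltransferase and lacI fragments, and the partial "pause site" hit, are probably remnants of the backbone's cloning history or annotation artefacts rather than functional elements.

The promoter itself is not annotated in the feature table, but the unannotated stretch between the lacI fragment and the end of the sequence is consistent in size with the insert. According to the record, the promoter is flanked by retained BsaI sites that generate GGAG and AATG overhangs on digestion. In the standard plant Golden Gate syntax, these define a promoter-plus-5′UTR module that joins directly to a coding sequence at its start codon. One-pot BsaI/ligase assembly can therefore place it upstream of a coding part and terminator in a Level 1 transcription unit. The associated work concerns optimising T-DNA architecture for Cas9-mediated mutagenesis in Arabidopsis, so the part was presumably made as one of the promoter options compared there, although the record does not state which coding sequence it was paired with.
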