Addgene plasmid #117507: LBJJ433
Purpose: AtEC1.2 promoter Golden Gate Level 0
Depositing lab: Jonathan D Jones. Depositing organization: Sainsbury Laboratory, Norwich. Publication: Optimization of T-DNA architecture for Cas9-mediated mutagenesis in Arabidopsis. Castel B, Tomlinson L, Locci F, Yang Y, Jones JDG. PLoS One. 2019 Jan 9;14(1):e0204778. doi: 10.1371/journal.pone.0204778. eCollection 2019. PubMed 30625150.
Backbone
  Vector backbone: pICH41295
  Backbone size w/o insert (bp): 2247
  Total vector size (bp): 3260
  Vector type: Plant Expression
Growth in bacteria
  Bacterial resistance: Spectinomycin, 50 μg/mL
  Growth temperature: 37°C
  Growth strain: DH5alpha
  Copy number: Unknown
Gene/Insert
  Gene/Insert name: BsaI:GGAG:pEC1.2:AATG:BsaI
  Species: A. thaliana (mustard weed)
  Insert size (bp): 1013
  GenBank ID: AT2G21740
  Cloning method: Restriction Enzyme; 5′ cloning site BsaI (not destroyed); 3′ cloning site BsaI (not destroyed)
  Sequencing primers: 5′ CGTTATCCCCTGATTCTGTGGATAAC; 3′ GTCTCATGAGCGGATACATATTTGAATG
Terms and licenses: Academic/Nonprofit Terms; Industry Terms: Not Available to Industry
Depositor comments: Cloned by Laurence Tomlinson . Please visit https://www.biorxiv.org/content/early/2018/09/17/419952 for bioRxiv preprint.
How to cite: LBJJ433 was a gift from Jonathan D Jones (Addgene plasmid # 117507 ; http://n2t.net/addgene:117507 ; RRID:Addgene_117507)
